>Addgene plasmid #26686 | pKSV7 | addgene full sequence | sequence record 385598 | Addgene NGS Result
TAATGTGAGTTAGCTCACTCATTAGGCACCCCAGGCTTTACACTTTATGCTTCCGGCTCGTATGTTGTGT
GGAATTGTGAGCGGATAACAATTTCACACAGGAAACAGCTATGACATGATTACGAATTCGAGCTCGGTAC
CCGGGGATCCTCTAGAGTCGACCTGCAGGCATGCAAGCTTGGCACTGGCCGTCGTTTTACAACGTCGTGA
CTGGGAAAACCCTGGCGTTACCCAACTTAATCGCCTTGCAGCACATCCCCCTTTCGCCAGCTGGCGTAAT
AGCGAAGAGGCCCGCACCGATCGCCCTTCCCAACAGTTGCGCAGCCTGAATGGCGAATGGCGCCTGATGC
GGTATTTTCTCCTTACGCATCTGTGCGGTATTTCACACCGCATATGGTGCACTCTCAGTACAATCTGCTC
TGATGCCGCATAGTTAAGCCAGCCCCGACACCCGCCAACACCCGCTGACGCGCCCTGACGGGCTTGTCTG
CTCCCGGCATCCGCTTACAGACAAGCTGTGACCGTCTCCGGGAGCTGCATGTGTCAGAGGTTTTCACCGT
CATCACCGAAACGCGCGAGACGAAAGGGCCTCGTGATACGCCTATTTTTATAGGTTAATGTCATGATAAT
AATGGTTTCTTAGACGTCAGGTGGCACTTTTCGGGGAAATGTGCGCGGAACCCCTATTTGTTTATTTTTC
TAAATACATTCAAATATGTATCCGCTCATGAGACAATAACCCTGATAAATGCTTCAATAATATTGAAAAA
GGAAGAGTATGAGTATTCAACATTTCCGTGTCGCCCTTATTCCCTTTTTTGCGGCATTTTGCCTTCCTGT
TTTTGCTCACCCAGAAACGCTGGTGAAAGTAAAAGATGCTGAAGATCAGTTGGGTGCACGAGTGGGTTAC
ATCGAACTGGATCTCAACAGCGGTAAGATCCTTGAGAGTTTTCGCCCCGAAGAACGTTTTCCAATGATGA
GCACTTTTAAAGTTCTGCTATGTGGCGCGGTATTATCCCGTATTGACGCCGGGCAAGAGCAACTCGGTCG
CCGCATACACTATTCTCAGAATGACTTGGTTGAGTACTCACCAGTCACAGAAAAGCATCTTACGGATGGC
ATGACAGTAAGAGAATTATGCAGTGCTGCCATAACCATGAGTGATAACACTGCGGCCAACTTACTTCTGA
CAACGATCGGAGGACCGAAGGAGCTAACCGCTTTTTTGCACAACATGGGGGATCATGTAACTCGCCTTGA
TCGTTGGGAACCGGAGCTGAATGAAGCCATACCAAACGACGAGCGTGACACCACGATGCCTGTAGCAATG
GCAACAACGTTGCGCAAACTATTAACTGGCGAACTACTTACTCTAGCTTCCCGGCAACAATTAATAGACT
GGATGGAGGCGGATAAAGTTGCAGGACCACTTCTGCGCTCGGCCCTTCCGGCTGGCTGGTTTATTGCTGA
TAAATCTGGAGCCGGTGAGCGTGGGTCTCGCGGTATCATTGCAGCACTGGGGCCAGATGGTAAGCCCTCC
CGTATCGTAGTTATCTACACGACGGGGAGTCAGGCAACTATGGATGAACGAAATAGACAGATCGCTGAGA
TAGGTGCCTCACTGATTAAGCATTGGTAACTGTCAGACCAAGTTTACTCATATATACTTTAGATTGATTT
AAAACTTCATTTTTAATTTAAAAGGATCTAGGTGAAGATCCTTTTTGATAATCTCATGACCAAAATCCCT
TAACGTGAGTTTTCGTTCCACTGAGCGTCAGACCCCGTAGAAAAGATCAAAGGATCTTCTTGAGATCCTT
TTTTTCTGCGCGTAATCTGCTGCTTGCAAACAAAAAAACCACCGCTACCAGCGGTGGTTTGTTTGCCGGA
TCAAGAGCTACCAACTCTTTTTCCGAAGGTAACTGGCTTCAGCAGAGCGCAGATACCAAATACTGTTCTT
CTAGTGTAGCCGTAGTTAGGCCACCACTTCAAGAACTCTGTAGCACCGCCTACATACCTCGCTCTGCTAA
TCCTGTTACCAGTGGCTGCTGCCAGTGGCGATAAGTCGTGTCTTACCGGGTTGGACTCAAGACGATAGTT
ACCGGATAAGGCGCAGCGGTCGGGCTGAACGGGGGGTTCGTGCACACAGCCCAGCTTGGAGCGAACGACC
TACACCGAACTGAGATACCTACAGCGTGAGCTATGAGAAAGCGCCACGCTTCCCGAAGGGAGAAAGGCGG
ACAGGTATCCGGTAAGCGGCAGGGTCGGAACAGGAGAGCGCACGAGGGAGCTTCCAGGGGGAAACGCCTG
GTATCTTTATAGTCCTGTCGGGTTTCGCCACCTCTGACTTGAGCGTCGATTTTTGTGATGCTCGTCAGGG
GGGCGGAGCCTATGGAAAAACGCCAGCAACGCGGCCTTTTTACGGTTCCTGGCCTTTTGCTGGCCTTTTG
CTCACATGTTCTTTCCTGCGTTATCCCCTGATTCTGTGGATAACCGTATTACCGCCTTTGAGTGAGCTGA
TACCGCTCGCCGCAGCCGAACGACCGAGCGCAGCGAGTCAGTGAGCGAGGAAGCGGAAGAGCGCCCAATA
CGCAAACCGCCTCTCCCCGCGCGTTGGCCGATTCATTAATGCAGCTGATTTCACTTTTTGCATTCTACAA
ACTGCATAACTCATATGTAAATCGCTCCTTTTTAGGTGGCACAAATGTGAGGCATTTTCGCTCTTTCCGG
CGAGGCTAGTTACCCTTAAGTTATTGGTATGACTGGTTTTAAGCGCAAAAAAAGTTGCTTTTTCGTACCT
ATTAATGTATCGTTAGAAAACCGACTGTAAAAAGTACAGTCGGCATTATCTCATATTATAAAAGCCAGTC
ATTAGGCCTATCTGACAATTCCTGAATAGAGTTCATAAACAATCCTGCATGATAACCATCACAAACAGAA
TGATGTACCTGTAAAGATAGCGGTAAATATATTGAATTACCTTTATTAATGAATTTTCCTGCTGTAATAA
TGGGTAGAAGGTAATTACTATTATTATTGATATTTAAGTTAAACCCAGTAAATGAAGTCCATGGAATAAT
AGAAAGAGAAAAAGCATTTTCAGGTATAGGTGTTTTGGGAAACAATTTCCCCGAACCATTATATTTCTCT
ACATCAGAAAGGTATAAATCATAAAACTCTTTGAAGTCATTCTTTACAGGAGTCCAAATACCAGAGAATG
TTTTAGATACACCATCAAAAATTGTATAAAGTGGCTCTAACTTATCCCAATAACCTAACTCTCCGTCGCT
ATTGTAACCAGTTCTAAAAGCTGTATTTGAGTTTATCACCCTTGTCACTAAGAAAATAAATGCAGGGTAA
AATTTATATCCTTCTTGTTTTATGTTTCGGTATAAAACACTAATATCAATTTCTGTGGTTATACTAAAAG
TCGTTTGTTGGTTCAAATAATGATTAAATATCTCTTTTCTCTTCCAATTGTCTAAATCAATTTTATTAAA
GTTCATTTGATATGCCTCCTAAATTTTTATCTAAAGTGAATTTAGGAGGCTTACTTGTCTGCTTTCTTCA
TTAGAATCAATCCTTTTTTAAAAGTCAATATTACTGTAACATAAATATATATTTTAAAAATATCCCACTT
TATCCAATTTTCGTTTGTTGAACTAATGGGTGCTTTAGTTGAAGAATAAAAGACCACATTAAAAAATGTG
GTCTTTTGTGTTTTTTTAAAGGATTTGAGCGTAGCGAAAAATCCTTTTCTTTCTTATCTTGATAATAAGG
GTAACTATTGCCGGGATAGACTGTAACATTCTCACGCATAAAATCCCCTTTCATTTTCTAATGTAAATCT
ATTACCTTATTATTAATTCAATTCGCTCATAATTAATCCTTTTTCTTATTACGCAAAATGGCCCGATTTA
AGCACACCCTTTATTCCGTTAATGCGCCATGACAGCCATGATAATTACTAATACTAGGAGAAGTTAATAA
ATACGTAACCAACATGATTAACAATTATTAGAGGTCATCGTTCAAAATGGTATGCGTTTTGACACATCCA
CTATATATCCGTGTCGTTCTGTCCACTCCTGAATCCCATTCCAGAAATTCTCTAGCGATTCCAGAAGTTT
CTCAGAGTCGGAAAGTTGACCAGACATTACGAACTGGCACAGATGGTCATAACCTGAAGGAAGATCACGA
TAATTTCCAAGTTTTAAACAAGGATATATTGCAGTTTAAATTTCCTAAAAACCAATCCTATAAAATATAT
GGTAATATACCTTATAACATAAGTACGGATATAATACGCAAAATTGTTTTTGATAGTATAGCTAATGAGA
TTTATTTAATCGTGGAATACGGGTTTGCTAAAAGATTATTAAATACAAAACGCTCATTGGCATTACTTTT
AATGGCAGAAGTTGATATTTCTATATTAAGTATGGTTCCAAGAGAATATTTTCATCCTAAACCTAAAGTG
AATAGCTCACTTATCAGATTAAGTAGAAAAAAATCAAGAATATCACACAAAGATAAACAAAAGTATAATT
ATTTCGTTATGAAATGGGTTAACAAAGAATACAAGAAAATATTTACAAAAAATCAATTTAACAATTCCTT
AAAACATGCAGGAATTGACGATTTAAACAATATTAGCTTTGAACAATTCTTATCTCTTTTCAATAGCTAT
AAATTATTTAATAAGTAAGTTAAGGGATGCATAAACTGCATCCCTTAACTTGTTTTTCGTGTGCCTATTT
TTTGTGAATCGATTATGTCTTTTGCGCAGTCGGCTTAAACCAGTTTTCGTTGGTGCGAAAAAAGAGTGTC
TTGTGACACTCTTAAATTCAAAATCTATCGGTCAGATTTATACCGATTTGATTTTATATATTCTTGAATA
ACATACGCCGAGTTATCACATAAAAGCGGGAACCAATCATCAAATTTAAACTTCATTGCATAATCCATTA
AACTCTTAAATTCTACGATTCCTTGTTCATCAATAAACTCAATCATTTCTTTAATTAATTTATATCTATC
TGTTGTTGTTTTCTTTAATAATTCATCAACATCTACACCGCCATAAACTATCATATCTTCTTTTTGATAT
TTAAATTTATTAGGATCGTCCATGTGAAGCATATATCTCACAAGACCTTTCACACTTCCTGCAATCTGCG
GAATAGTCGCATTCAATTCTTCTGTAATTATTTTTATCTGTTCATAAGATTTATTACCCTCATACATCAC
TAGAATATGATAATGCTCTTTTTTCATCCTATCTTCTGTATCAGTATCCCTATCATGTAATGGAGACACT
ACAAATTGAATGTGTAACTCTTTTAAATACTCTAACCACTCGGCTTTTGCTGATTCTGGATATAAAACAA
ATGTCCAATTACGTCCTCTTGAATTTTTCTTGTTTTCAGTTTCTTTTATTACATTTTCGCTCATGATATA
ATAACGGTGCTAATACATTTAACAAAATTTAGTCATAGATAGGCAGCATGCCAGTGCTGTCTATCTTTTT
TTGTTTAAAATGCACCGTATTCCTCCTTTGCATATTTTTTTATTAGAATACCGGTTGCATCTGATTTGCT
AATATTATATTTTTCTTTGATTCTATTTAATATCTCATTTTCTTCTGTTGTAAGTCTTAAAGTAACAGCA
ACTTTTTTCTCTTCTTTTCTATCTACAACCATCACTGTACCTCCCAACATCTGTTTTTTTCACTTTAACA
TAAAAAACAACCTTTTAACATTAAAAACCCAATATTTATTTATTTGTTTGGACAATGGACAATGGACACC
TAGGGGGGAGGTCGTAGTACCCCCCTATGTTTTCTCCCCTAAATAACCCCAAAAATCTAAGAAAAAAAGA
CCTCAAAAAGGTCTTTAATTAACATCTCAAATTTCGCATTTATTCCAATTTCCTTTTTGCGTGTGATGCG
CTGCGTCCATTAAAAATCCTAGAGCTTTGCAACCGAAAGTTAATAGCTGTCGCTACTACTTTCGCTTACG
CTCTAAGTATATTTTAAGGACTGTCACACGCAAAAAGTTTTCTCGGCATAAAAGTACCTCTACATCTCTA
AATCGTCTGTACGCTGTTTCTCACGCTTTCTATCGACCTTCTGGACATTATCCTGTACAACATCCATAAA
CTGTCCCACACGCTCGAATTTGGAATCATTAAAGAATTTCTCTTTAAGCCTATTAAACCCTTTCTCAAAC
CCAGGGAAATTCGCCCTCGCAGCACGATATAAAGTCACTGTACTATCTTGAAATTTCTCTGATACATTCA
ACTGCTCATTCAAACTATCATTCTCTCGCTTTAATTTATTAACCTCTTTACTTTTTTCGTGATACCCCTC
TTTCCATGTATTCACTACTTCTTTCAAACTCTCTCTACGTTTTTTTAATTCTTGATTTTCTGTGTAATAG
TCTGTGCTCTTAATATTTTCGTAATCATCAACAATCCGTTCGAAGAGATTGTTTCTTGCAGGCGTTCAAA
TTCATCAGCAGTTAATATCTTTCTACCAGTCTCTTCACGTCCAGAGAACAAACCTGTACGCTCATTTTCA
TAATCAAAGGGTTTCGTAGACCTCATATGCTCTATTCCACTCTGTAACTGCTTATTTGCCTTCTGTAACT
CATCCTTAACTTCTTGCAGTTCCTGTTTATGAAATACAGTATCTTTCTTGTACTGATCCAGTTGCTCAAA
AAAATCTCGGTCAGATGTTACTAGCAACTCATTTACAAGAACAGCATCTTTCCTCGTTTTTCTTGTACCT
GTTTTTTGTGATTCAATAATTTCTTTGACACGTTCGTTGTAATCAATATTTTTATCATTTTTCAAATCAT
AATTTTCACGTGTTCGCTCATGGTCAATATCATCATTCGTTCTACTTTTTCGCTCTCTTTGATTATGAAA
TTGCATGCCTTTTAGTCCAGCTGGCACGACAGGTTTCCCGACTGGAAAGCGGGCAGTGAGCGCAACGCAA
T
Features (pLannotate 1.2.2; 21 found; start..end, strand, type, name):
      1..22      +  protein_bind   CAP binding site: CAP binding activates transcription in the presence of cAMP. E. coli catabolite activator protein
     37..67      +  promoter       lac promoter: promoter for the E. coli lac operon
     75..91      +  protein_bind   lac operator: The lac repressor binds to the lac operator to inhibit transcription in E. coli. This inhibition can be relieved by adding lactose or isopropyl-β-D-thiogalactopyranoside (IPTG). lac repressor encoded by lacI
    124..180     +  misc_feature   MCS: pUC18/19 multiple cloning site
    183..337     +  CDS            lacZα (fragment): LacZα fragment of β-galactosidase; lacZ fragment
    343..442     -  misc_feature   bom (fragment): basis of mobility region from pBR322
    544..579     -  CDS            rop (fragment): Rop protein, which maintains plasmids at low copy number; rop
    674..778     +  promoter       AmpR promoter: bla
    779..1639    +  CDS            AmpR: β-lactamase; bla; confers resistance to ampicillin, carbenicillin, and related antibiotics
   1810..2398    +  rep_origin     ori: high-copy-number ColE1/pMB1/pBR322/pUC origin of replication
   2581..2637    +  CDS            lacI (fragment): lac repressor; lacI; The lac repressor binds to the lac operator to inhibit transcription in E. coli. This inhibition can be relieved by adding lactose or isopropyl-β-D-thiogalactopyranoside (IPTG).
   2744..2833    -  CDS            cop (fragment): COP1_STAAU - Protein predicted: Swiss-Prot protein existence level 4. Putative control of replication message. From Staphylococcus aureus.
   2859..3506    -  CDS            cat: CAT1_STAAU - Experimental evidence at transcript level: Swiss-Prot protein existence level 2. This enzyme is an effector of chloramphenicol resistance in bacteria. From Staphylococcus aureus.
   3691..3807    -  CDS            cop (fragment): COP1_STAAU - Protein predicted: Swiss-Prot protein existence level 4. Putative control of replication message. From Staphylococcus aureus.
   4035..4196    -  CDS            knt (fragment): KANU_BACSP - Also known as kan. Experimental evidence at protein level: Swiss-Prot protein existence level 1. Inactivates the antibiotic kanamycin by catalyzing the transfer of a nucleotidyl group from nucleoside triphosphates such as ATP to the 4'-hydroxyl group of the aminoglycoside. From Bacillus sp.
   4193..4705    +  CDS            ermC' (fragment): ERM_BACIU - Experimental evidence at protein level: Swiss-Prot protein existence level 1. This protein produces a dimethylation of the adenine residue at position 2085 in 23S rRNA, resulting in reduced affinity between ribosomes and macrolide-lincosamide-streptogramin B antibiotics. From Bacillus subtilis.
   4858..5454    -  CDS            repF: REPY_STAAU - Also known as repC. Protein inferred from homology: Swiss-Prot protein existence level 3. Is essential for plasmid replication. Nicks the positive strand at the plus origin of replication. From Staphylococcus aureus.
   5538..5702    -  CDS            COP6_STAAU: Experimental evidence at protein level: Swiss-Prot protein existence level 1. Acts in trans as a negative regulatory element in pE194 replication. From Staphylococcus aureus.
   6083..6481    -  CDS            pre (fragment): PRE1_STAAU - Also known as mob. Protein inferred from homology: Swiss-Prot protein existence level 3. The interaction of the RSA site and the PRE protein may not only serves a function in plasmid maintenance, but may also contributes to the distribution of small antibiotic resistance plasmids among Gram- positive bacteria. From Staphylococcus aureus.
   6481..6939    -  CDS            pre (fragment): PRE1_STAAU - Also known as mob. Protein inferred from homology: Swiss-Prot protein existence level 3. The interaction of the RSA site and the PRE protein may not only serves a function in plasmid maintenance, but may also contributes to the distribution of small antibiotic resistance plasmids among Gram- positive bacteria. From Staphylococcus aureus.
   6948..6989    +  CDS            lacI (fragment): lac repressor; lacI; The lac repressor binds to the lac operator to inhibit transcription in E. coli. This inhibition can be relieved by adding lactose or isopropyl-β-D-thiogalactopyranoside (IPTG).
