[The description below was written by a language model from this plasmid's Addgene catalogue record and pLannotate feature annotations shown in this document.]
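Description:
pKSV7 is an empty E. coli/Gram-positive shuttle backbone of about 7 kb, described in its source publication as an integrational vector for Bacillus subtilis. According to the depositor's construction notes, it was made by joining pUC18 to pBD95ts at a PvuII site lying outside the lacZ sequences, followed by intermediate steps that removed an extra PstI site and then restored the polylinker. The pUC portion supplies the high-copy ColE1/pUC origin and the β-lactamase gene (AmpR) for propagation and ampicillin selection in E. coli. It also carries the CAP site, lac promoter and operator driving lacZα through the pUC18/19 multiple cloning site. Inserts placed between EcoRI and HindIII can therefore be screened by α-complementation (blue/white) and sequenced with standard M13 forward and reverse primers.

The Gram-positive portion is annotated with a staphylococcal-type cat gene, which gives chloramphenicol resistance. It also carries replication functions matching pE194-family plasmids: a Rep protein (repF/repC-like), the Cop6 negative regulator of pE194 replication, and pre/mob sequences. Fragments of cop, knt and ermC' appear to be non-functional remnants of the parental plasmids' construction history. The "ts" in pBD95ts suggests a temperature-sensitive replicon, although the record does not say so explicitly. Such replicons are generally used to select for chromosomal integration through cloned homology once plasmid replication is blocked, which fits the vector's stated integrational role. No insert is present, and the sequenced record (7,001 nt) agrees closely with the catalogued backbone size of 6,900 bp.
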