Addgene plasmid #26686: pKSV7
Purpose: (Empty Backbone)
Depositing lab: Philip Youngman. Depositing organization: University of Georgia. Publication: Use of a new integrational vector to investigate compartment-specific expression of the Bacillus subtilis spoIIM gene. Smith K, Youngman P. Biochimie. . 74(7-8):705-11. 10.1016/0300-9084(92)90143-3 PubMed 1391050.
Backbone
  Vector backbone: pKSV7
  Backbone size (bp): 6900
Growth in bacteria
  Bacterial resistance: Ampicillin, 100 μg/mL
  Growth temperature: 37°C
  Growth strain: Unknown
  Growth instructions: In HB101 cells. Use 50ug/ml Amp
  Copy number: Unknown
Gene/Insert
  Gene/Insert name: None
  Cloning method: Restriction Enzyme; 5′ cloning site EcoRI (not destroyed); 3′ cloning site HindIII (not destroyed)
  Sequencing primers: 5′ M13pUC-fwd; 3′ M13rev
Terms and licenses: Academic/Nonprofit Terms; Industry Terms
Depositor comments: To construct pKSV7, pUCI8 [28] was partially digested with PvulI and ligated to pBD95ts [22, 33] linearized with Pvull (fig 1). A ligation product having pBD95ts inserted into the PvulI site external to the lacZ sequences was designated pKSV4; this preserves the ability to screen for alpha-complementation when cloning into the polylinker site. A HindlII-EcoRl fragment containing the ble gene encoding bleomycin/ phleomycin resistance was inserted into the HindlH-EcoRl backbone of pKSV4, replacing the polylinker and resulting in a unique Pstl site. This Psd site was removed by digestion with Pstl followed by treatment with T4 DNA polymerase. The polylinker was restored to produce pKSV7.
How to cite: pKSV7 was a gift from Philip Youngman (Addgene plasmid # 26686 ; http://n2t.net/addgene:26686 ; RRID:Addgene_26686)
