>Addgene plasmid #26686 | pKSV7 | addgene partial sequence | sequence record 32923 | 26686 with lac_promoter (CACTTTATGCTTCCGGCTCG)
GAAAAGCTATGACATGATTACGAATTCGAGCTCGGTACCCGGGGATCCTCTAGAGTCGACCTGCAGGCAT
GCAAGCTTGGCACTGGCCGTCGTTTTACAACGTCGTGACTGGGAAAACCCTGGCGTTACCCAACTTAATC
GCCTTGCAGCACATCCCCCTTTCGCCAGCTGGCGTAATAGCGAAGAGGCCCGCACCGATCGCCCTTCCCA
ACAGTTGCGCAGCCTGAATGGCGAATGGCGCCTGATGCGGTATTTTCTCCTTACGCATCTGTGCGGTATT
TCACACCGCATATGGTGCACTCTCAGTACAATCTGCTCTGATGCCGCATAGTTAAGCCAGCCCCGACACC
CGCCAACACCCGCTGACGCGCCCTGACGGGCTTGTCTGCTCCCGGCATCCGCTTACAGACAAGCTGTGAC
CGTCTCCGGGAGCTGCATGTGTCAGAGGTTTTCACCGTCATCACCGAAACGCGCGAGACGAAAGGGCCTC
GTGATACGCCTATTTTTATAGGTTAATGTCATGATAATAATGGTTTCTTAGACGTCAGGTGGCACTTTTC
GGGGAAATGTGCGCGGAACCCCTATTTGTTTATTTTTCTAAATACATTCAAATATGTATCCGCTCATGAG
ACAATAACCCTGATAAATGCTTCAATAATATTGAAAAAGGAAGAGTATGAGTATTCAACATTTCCGTGTC
GCCCTTATTCCCTTTTTTGCGGCATTTTGCCTTCCTGTTTTTGCTCACCCAGAAACGCTGGTGAAAGTAA
AAGATGCTGAAGATCAGTTGGGTGCACGAGTGGGTTACATCGAACTGGATCTCAACAGCGGTAAG
