>Addgene plasmid #26686 | pKSV7 | addgene partial sequence | sequence record 32924 | 26686 with M13pUC-fwd
CCCCGGGTACCGAGCTCGAATTCGTAATCATGTCATAGCTGTTTCCTGTGTGAAATTGTTATCCGCTCAC
AATTCCACACAACATACGAGCCGGAAGCATAAAGTGTAAAGCCTGGGGTGCCTAATGAGTGAGCTAACTC
ACATTAATTGCGTTGCGCTCACTGCCCGCTTTCCAGTCGGGAAACCTGTCGTGCCAGCTGGACTAAAAGG
CATGCAATTTCATAATCAAAGAGAGCGAAAAAGTAGAACGAATGATGATATTGACCATGAGCGAACACGT
GAAAATTATGATTTGAAAAATGATAAAAATATTGATTACAACGAACGTGTCAAAGAAATTATTGAATCAC
AAAAAACAGGTACAAGAAAAACGAGGAAAGATGCTGTTCTTGTAAATGAGTTGCTAGTAACATCTGACCG
AGATTTTTTTGAGCAACTGGATCAGTACAAGAAAGATACTGTATTTCATAAACAGGAACTGCAAGAAGTT
AAGGATGAGTTACAGAAGGCAAATAAGCAGTTACAGAGTGGAATAGAGCATATGAGGTCTACGAAACCCT
TTGATTATGAAAATGAGCGTACAGGTTTGTTCTCTGGACGTGAAGAGACTGGTAGAAAGATATTAACTGC
TGATGAATTTGAACGCCTGCAAGAAACAATCTCTTCGAACGGANTGTTGATGATTACGAAAATATTAAGA
GCACAGACTATTACACAGAAAATCAAGAATTAAAAAAACGTAGAGAGAGTTTGAAAGAAGTAGTGAATAC
ATGGAAAGAGGGGTATCACGAAAAAAGTAAAGAGGTTAATAAATTAAAGCGAGAGAATGATAGTTTGAAT
GAGCAGTTGAATGTATCAGAGAAATTTCAAGATAGTACAGTGACTTTATATCGTGCTGCGAG
